Addgene plasmid #97211: pUC57-4eCOL2A1
Purpose: For cloning of a COL2A1-based, chondrogenesis-responsive promoter, and subcloning this insert into new vectors
Depositing lab: Ryan Porter. Depositing organization: Beth Israel Deaconess Medical Center. Publication: Specific, sensitive and stable reporting of human mesenchymal stromal cell chondrogenesis. De La Vega RE, Scheu M, Brown LA, Evans C, Ferreira E, Porter RM. Tissue Eng Part C Methods. 2019 Feb 6. doi: 10.1089/ten.TEC.2018.0295. PubMed 30727864.
Backbone
  Vector backbone: pUC57
  Backbone manufacturer: Genscript
  Backbone size w/o insert (bp): 2710
  Total vector size (bp): 3149
  Modifications to backbone: Protective bases were added to both sides of insert, allowing for subcloning into pUC57 by EcoRV
  Vector type: Vector is designed for cloning and generation of ExoIII deletions
Growth in bacteria
  Bacterial resistance: Ampicillin, 100 μg/mL
  Growth temperature: 37°C
  Growth strain: DH5alpha
  Copy number: High Copy
Gene/Insert
  Gene/Insert name: 4 repeats of COL2A1 intronic enhancer (+2126/+2174) upstream of core promoter (-164/+37) (alt name: COL2A1)
  Species: H. sapiens (human)
  Insert size (bp): 407
  Entrez Gene: COL2A1 (a.k.a. ANFH, AOM, COL11A3, SEDC, STL1)
  Promoter: COL2A1 regulatory elements
  Cloning method: Restriction Enzyme; 5′ cloning site SpeI (not destroyed); 3′ cloning site BamHI (not destroyed)
  Sequencing primers: 5′ TGTAAAACGACGGCCAGT; 3′ CAGGAAACAGCTATGAC
Resource information
  A portion of this plasmid was derived from a plasmid made by: Insert synthesized by GenScript prior to subcloning into pUC57
Terms and licenses: Academic/Nonprofit Terms; Industry Terms: Not Available to Industry
Depositor comments: This construct can be used to help subclone the inserted chondrogenesis-specific promoter into various expression vectors. An NheI site has been placed in between the 4 x enhancer repeats and the core COL2A1 promoter. This will allow those repeats to be removed, if desired (by SpeI and NheI digestion). It will also allow an additional set of repeats to be added (i.e., increasing the total to 8) after NheI digestion of the destination vector.
How to cite: pUC57-4eCOL2A1 was a gift from Ryan Porter (Addgene plasmid # 97211 ; http://n2t.net/addgene:97211 ; RRID:Addgene_97211)
