[The description below was written by a language model from this plasmid's Addgene catalogue record and pLannotate feature annotations shown in this document.]
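Description:
pUC57-4eCOL2A1 is a small (about 3.1 kb) bacterial cloning plasmid built on the commercial pUC57 backbone, serving as a storage and shuttle vector for a synthetic, chondrogenesis-responsive promoter rather than as an expression construct. It replicates in E. coli from the high-copy ColE1/pUC-type origin and is selected with ampicillin through the bla (β-lactamase) gene and its own promoter. The feature table otherwise shows only standard pUC remnants: the lac promoter, operator and CAP binding site, a lacZα fragment, and short fragments of lacI, rop and the bom region. The annotation software did not call the insert itself, which presumably lies in the unannotated region interrupting the lacZα cloning site.

The payload is a 407 bp human COL2A1 regulatory cassette, made by gene synthesis and inserted into pUC57 at EcoRV with protective flanking bases. It consists of four tandem copies of an intronic enhancer segment (+2126/+2174) placed upstream of the COL2A1 core promoter (-164/+37). No reporter or coding sequence lies downstream, so the cassette must be moved into a destination vector to drive a gene of interest. Intact SpeI and BamHI sites flank the cassette for excision. An NheI site between the enhancer repeats and the core promoter makes the design modular. SpeI/NheI digestion removes the repeats to leave the core promoter alone, while cutting a destination vector with NheI allows a second enhancer set to be added, giving eight copies. According to the record, the plasmid is intended for subcloning this promoter into various expression vectors, in connection with work on reporting chondrogenic differentiation of human mesenchymal stromal cells.
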