Features (pLannotate 1.2.2; 10 found; start..end, strand, type, name):
    527..684     +  CDS            lacZα (fragment): LacZα fragment of β-galactosidase; lacZ fragment
    690..789     -  misc_feature   bom (fragment): basis of mobility region from pBR322
    891..926     -  CDS            rop (fragment): Rop protein, which maintains plasmids at low copy number; rop
   1021..1125    +  promoter       AmpR promoter: bla
   1126..1986    +  CDS            AmpR: β-lactamase; bla; confers resistance to ampicillin, carbenicillin, and related antibiotics
   2157..2745    +  rep_origin     ori: high-copy-number ColE1/pMB1/pBR322/pUC origin of replication
   2928..3020    +  CDS            lacI (fragment): lac repressor; lacI; The lac repressor binds to the lac operator to inhibit transcription in E. coli. This inhibition can be relieved by adding lactose or isopropyl-β-D-thiogalactopyranoside (IPTG).
   3033..3054    +  protein_bind   CAP binding site: CAP binding activates transcription in the presence of cAMP. E. coli catabolite activator protein
   3069..3099    +  promoter       lac promoter: promoter for the E. coli lac operon
   3107..3123    +  protein_bind   lac operator: The lac repressor binds to the lac operator to inhibit transcription in E. coli. This inhibition can be relieved by adding lactose or isopropyl-β-D-thiogalactopyranoside (IPTG). lac repressor encoded by lacI
>Addgene plasmid #97211 | pUC57-4eCOL2A1 | addgene full sequence | sequence record 181460 | Addgene NGS Result
TGATTACGCCAAGCTTGCATGCAGGCCTCTGCAGTCGACGGGCCCGGGATCCGATCCAATGACACAGATC
TACTAGTCTGTGAATCGGGCTCTGTGTGCGCTCGAGAAAAGCCCCATTCATGAGAGCTGTGAATCGGGCT
CTGTGTGCGCTCGAGAAAAGCCCCATTCATGAGAGCTGTGAATCGGGCTCTGTGTGCGCTCGAGAAAAGC
CCCATTCATGAGAGCTGTGAATCGGGCTCTGTGTGCGCTCGAGAAAAGCCCCATTCATGAGAGCTAGCCG
GCTTGGGCAGGTGCGGGCACTGGCAGGGCCCAGGCGGGCTCCGGGGGCGGGCGGTTCAGGTTACAGCCCA
GCTGGGGGCAGGGGGCGGCCCGCGGTTTGGGCGAGTTCGCCAGCCTCGAAAGGGGCCGGGCGCATATAAC
GGGCGCCGCGGCGGGGAGAAGACGCAGAGCGCTGCTGGGCTGCCGGGTCTCCCGCTTCGGATCCATTGGG
ACACATCTAGATGCATTCGCGAGGTACCGAGCTCGAATTCACTGGCCGTCGTTTTACAACGTCGTGACTG
GGAAAACCCTGGCGTTACCCAACTTAATCGCCTTGCAGCACATCCCCCTTTCGCCAGCTGGCGTAATAGC
GAAGAGGCCCGCACCGATCGCCCTTCCCAACAGTTGCGCAGCCTGAATGGCGAATGGCGCCTGATGCGGT
ATTTTCTCCTTACGCATCTGTGCGGTATTTCACACCGCATATGGTGCACTCTCAGTACAATCTGCTCTGA
TGCCGCATAGTTAAGCCAGCCCCGACACCCGCCAACACCCGCTGACGCGCCCTGACGGGCTTGTCTGCTC
CCGGCATCCGCTTACAGACAAGCTGTGACCGTCTCCGGGAGCTGCATGTGTCAGAGGTTTTCACCGTCAT
CACCGAAACGCGCGAGACGAAAGGGCCTCGTGATACGCCTATTTTTATAGGTTAATGTCATGATAATAAT
GGTTTCTTAGACGTCAGGTGGCACTTTTCGGGGAAATGTGCGCGGAACCCCTATTTGTTTATTTTTCTAA
ATACATTCAAATATGTATCCGCTCATGAGACAATAACCCTGATAAATGCTTCAATAATATTGAAAAAGGA
AGAGTATGAGTATTCAACATTTCCGTGTCGCCCTTATTCCCTTTTTTGCGGCATTTTGCCTTCCTGTTTT
TGCTCACCCAGAAACGCTGGTGAAAGTAAAAGATGCTGAAGATCAGTTGGGTGCACGAGTGGGTTACATC
GAACTGGATCTCAACAGCGGTAAGATCCTTGAGAGTTTTCGCCCCGAAGAACGTTTTCCAATGATGAGCA
CTTTTAAAGTTCTGCTATGTGGCGCGGTATTATCCCGTATTGACGCCGGGCAAGAGCAACTCGGTCGCCG
CATACACTATTCTCAGAATGACTTGGTTGAGTACTCACCAGTCACAGAAAAGCATCTTACGGATGGCATG
ACAGTAAGAGAATTATGCAGTGCTGCCATAACCATGAGTGATAACACTGCGGCCAACTTACTTCTGACAA
CGATCGGAGGACCGAAGGAGCTAACCGCTTTTTTGCACAACATGGGGGATCATGTAACTCGCCTTGATCG
TTGGGAACCGGAGCTGAATGAAGCCATACCAAACGACGAGCGTGACACCACGATGCCTGTAGCAATGGCA
ACAACGTTGCGCAAACTATTAACTGGCGAACTACTTACTCTAGCTTCCCGGCAACAATTAATAGACTGGA
TGGAGGCGGATAAAGTTGCAGGACCACTTCTGCGCTCGGCCCTTCCGGCTGGCTGGTTTATTGCTGATAA
ATCTGGAGCCGGTGAGCGTGGGTCTCGCGGTATCATTGCAGCACTGGGGCCAGATGGTAAGCCCTCCCGT
ATCGTAGTTATCTACACGACGGGGAGTCAGGCAACTATGGATGAACGAAATAGACAGATCGCTGAGATAG
GTGCCTCACTGATTAAGCATTGGTAACTGTCAGACCAAGTTTACTCATATATACTTTAGATTGATTTAAA
ACTTCATTTTTAATTTAAAAGGATCTAGGTGAAGATCCTTTTTGATAATCTCATGACCAAAATCCCTTAA
CGTGAGTTTTCGTTCCACTGAGCGTCAGACCCCGTAGAAAAGATCAAAGGATCTTCTTGAGATCCTTTTT
TTCTGCGCGTAATCTGCTGCTTGCAAACAAAAAAACCACCGCTACCAGCGGTGGTTTGTTTGCCGGATCA
AGAGCTACCAACTCTTTTTCCGAAGGTAACTGGCTTCAGCAGAGCGCAGATACCAAATACTGTTCTTCTA
GTGTAGCCGTAGTTAGGCCACCACTTCAAGAACTCTGTAGCACCGCCTACATACCTCGCTCTGCTAATCC
TGTTACCAGTGGCTGCTGCCAGTGGCGATAAGTCGTGTCTTACCGGGTTGGACTCAAGACGATAGTTACC
GGATAAGGCGCAGCGGTCGGGCTGAACGGGGGGTTCGTGCACACAGCCCAGCTTGGAGCGAACGACCTAC
ACCGAACTGAGATACCTACAGCGTGAGCTATGAGAAAGCGCCACGCTTCCCGAAGGGAGAAAGGCGGACA
GGTATCCGGTAAGCGGCAGGGTCGGAACAGGAGAGCGCACGAGGGAGCTTCCAGGGGGAAACGCCTGGTA
TCTTTATAGTCCTGTCGGGTTTCGCCACCTCTGACTTGAGCGTCGATTTTTGTGATGCTCGTCAGGGGGG
CGGAGCCTATGGAAAAACGCCAGCAACGCGGCCTTTTTACGGTTCCTGGCCTTTTGCTGGCCTTTTGCTC
ACATGTTCTTTCCTGCGTTATCCCCTGATTCTGTGGATAACCGTATTACCGCCTTTGAGTGAGCTGATAC
CGCTCGCCGCAGCCGAACGACCGAGCGCAGCGAGTCAGTGAGCGAGGAAGCGGAAGAGCGCCCAATACGC
AAACCGCCTCTCCCCGCGCGTTGGCCGATTCATTAATGCAGCTGGCACGACAGGTTTCCCGACTGGAAAG
CGGGCAGTGAGCGCAACGCAATTAATGTGAGTTAGCTCACTCATTAGGCACCCCAGGCTTTACACTTTAT
GCTTCCGGCTCGTATGTTGTGTGGAATTGTGAGCGGATAACAATTTCACACAGGAAACAGCTATGACCA
